>Addgene plasmid #187726 | His-Precission-NEDD4L (492-975)_pcDNA3.1(+) | addgene full sequence | sequence record 372420 | Addgene NGS Result
GACGGATCGGGAGATCTCCCGATCCCCTATGGTGCACTCTCAGTACAATCTGCTCTGATGCCGCATAGTT
AAGCCAGTATCTGCTCCCTGCTTGTGTGTTGGAGGTCGCTGAGTAGTGCGCGAGCAAAATTTAAGCTACA
ACAAGGCAAGGCTTGACCGACAATTGCATGAAGAATCTGCTTAGGGTTAGGCGTTTTGCGCTGCTTCGCG
ATGTACGGGCCAGATATACGCGTTGACATTGATTATTGACTAGTTATTAATAGTAATCAATTACGGGGTC
ATTAGTTCATAGCCCATATATGGAGTTCCGCGTTACATAACTTACGGTAAATGGCCCGCCTGGCTGACCG
CCCAACGACCCCCGCCCATTGACGTCAATAATGACGTATGTTCCCATAGTAACGCCAATAGGGACTTTCC
ATTGACGTCAATGGGTGGAGTATTTACGGTAAACTGCCCACTTGGCAGTACATCAAGTGTATCATATGCC
AAGTACGCCCCCTATTGACGTCAATGACGGTAAATGGCCCGCCTGGCATTATGCCCAGTACATGACCTTA
TGGGACTTTCCTACTTGGCAGTACATCTACGTATTAGTCATCGCTATTACCATGGTGATGCGGTTTTGGC
AGTACATCAATGGGCGTGGATAGCGGTTTGACTCACGGGGATTTCCAAGTCTCCACCCCATTGACGTCAA
TGGGAGTTTGTTTTGGCACCAAAATCAACGGGACTTTCCAAAATGTCGTAACAACTCCGCCCCATTGACG
CAAATGGGCGGTAGGCGTGTACGGTGGGAGGTCTATATAAGCAGAGCTCTCTGGCTAACTAGAGAACCCA
CTGCTTACTGGCTTATCGAAATTAATACGACTCACTATAGGGAGACCCAAGCTGGCTAGCATGGGGCACC
ACCACCACCACCACGGCCTGGAGGTGCTGTTCCAGGGCCCACACAAAGTCACACAGAGCTTCTTGCCACC
CGGCTGGGAAATGAGGATAGCGCCAAACGGCCGGCCCTTCTTCATTGATCATAACACAAAGACTACAACC
TGGGAAGATCCACGTTTGAAATTTCCAGTACATATGCGGTCAAAGACATCTTTAAACCCCAATGACCTTG
GCCCCCTTCCTCCTGGCTGGGAAGAAAGAATTCACTTGGATGGCCGAACGTTTTATATTGATCATAATAG
CAAAATTACTCAGTGGGAAGACCCAAGACTGCAGAACCCAGCTATTACTGGTCCGGCTGTCCCTTACTCC
AGAGAATTTAAGCAGAAATATGACTACTTCAGGAAGAAATTAAAGAAACCTGCTGATATCCCCAATAGGT
TTGAAATGAAACTTCACAGAAATAACATATTTGAAGAGTCCTATCGGAGAATTATGTCCGTGAAAAGACC
AGATGTCCTAAAAGCTAGACTGTGGATTGAGTTTGAATCAGAGAAAGGTCTTGACTATGGGGGTGTGGCC
AGAGAATGGTTCTTCTTACTGTCCAAAGAGATGTTCAACCCCTACTACGGCCTCTTTGAGTACTCTGCCA
CGGACAACTACACCCTTCAGATCAACCCTAATTCAGGCCTCTGTAATGAGGATCATTTGTCCTACTTCAC
TTTTATTGGAAGAGTTGCTGGTCTGGCCGTATTTCATGGGAAGCTCTTAGATGGTTTCTTCATTAGACCA
TTTTACAAGATGATGTTGGGAAAGCAGATAACCCTGAATGACATGGAATCTGTGGATAGTGAATATTACA
ACTCTTTGAAATGGATCCTGGAGAATGACCCTACTGAGCTGGACCTCATGTTCTGCATAGACGAAGAAAA
CTTTGGACAGACATATCAAGTGGATTTGAAGCCCAATGGGTCAGAAATAATGGTCACAAATGAAAACAAA
AGGGAATATATCGACTTAGTCATCCAGTGGAGATTTGTGAACAGGGTCCAGAAGCAGATGAACGCCTTCT
TGGAGGGATTCACAGAACTACTTCCTATTGATTTGATTAAAATTTTTGATGAAAATGAGCTGGAGTTGCT
CATGTGCGGCCTCGGTGATGTGGATGTGAATGACTGGAGACAGCATTCTATTTACAAGAACGGCTACTGC
CCAAACCACCCCGTCATTCAGTGGTTCTGGAAGGCTGTGCTACTCATGGACGCCGAAAAGCGTATCCGGT
TACTGCAGTTTGTCACAGGGACATCGCGAGTACCTATGAATGGATTTGCCGAACTTTATGGTTCCAATGG
TCCTCAGCTATTTACAATAGAGCAATGGGGCAGTCCTGAGAAACTGCCCAGAGCTCACACATGCTTTAAT
CGCCTTGACTTACCTCCATATGAAACCTTTGAAGATTTACGAGAGAAACTTCTCATGGCCGTGGAAAATG
CTCAAGGATTTGAAGGGGTGGATTAAGCGGCCGCTCGAGTCTAGAGGGCCCGTTTAAACCCGCTGATCAG
CCTCGACTGTGCCTTCTAGTTGCCAGCCATCTGTTGTTTGCCCCTCCCCCGTGCCTTCCTTGACCCTGGA
AGGTGCCACTCCCACTGTCCTTTCCTAATAAAATGAGGAAATTGCATCGCATTGTCTGAGTAGGTGTCAT
TCTATTCTGGGGGGTGGGGTGGGGCAGGACAGCAAGGGGGAGGATTGGGAAGACAATAGCAGGCATGCTG
GGGATGCGGTGGGCTCTATGGCTTCTGAGGCGGAAAGAACCAGCTGGGGCTCTAGGGGGTATCCCC
[124 nt withheld, positions 2727-2850]
C
[91 nt withheld, positions 2852-2942]
A
[49 nt withheld, positions 2944-2992]
CCTTTGACGTTGGAGTCCACGTTCTTT
[37 nt withheld, positions 3020-3056]
ACCCTATCTCGGTCTATTCTTTTGATTTATAAGGGATTTTGCCGATTTCGGCCTATTGGTTAAAAAATGA
GCTGATTTAACAAAAATTTAACGCGAATTAATTCTGTGGAATGTGTGTCAGTTAGGGTGTGGAAAGTCCC
CAGGCTCCCCAGCAGGCAGAAGTATGCAAAGCATGCATCTCAATTAGTCAGCAACCAGGTGTGGAAAGTC
CCCAGGCTCCCCAGCAGGCAGAAGTATGCAAAGCATGCATCTCAATTAGTCAGCAACCATAGTCCCGCCC
CTAACTCCGCCCATCCCGCCCCTAACTCCGCCCAGTTCCGCCCATTCTCCGCCCCATGGCTGACTAATTT
TTTTTATTTATGCAGAGGCCGAGGCCGCCTCTGCCTCTGAGCTATTCCAGAAGTAGTGAGGAGGCTTTTT
TGGAGGCCTAGGCTTTTGCAAAAAGCTCCCGGGAGCTTGTATATCCATTTTCGGATCTGATCAAGAGACA
GGATGAGGATCGTTTCGCATGATTGAACAAGATGGATTGCACGCAGGTTCTCCGGCCGCTTGGGTGGAGA
GGCTATTCGGCTATGACTGGGCACAACAGACAATCGGCTGCTCTGATGCCGCCGTGTTCCGGCTGTCAGC
GCAGGGGCGCCCGGTTCTTTTTGTCAAGACCGACCTGTCCGGTGCCCTGAATGAACTGCAGGACGAGGCA
GCGCGGCTATCGTGGCTGGCCACGACGGGCGTTCCTTGCGCAGCTGTGCTCGACGTTGTCACTGAAGCGG
GAAGGGACTGGCTGCTATTGGGCGAAGTGCCGGGGCAGGATCTCCTGTCATCTCACCTTGCTCCTGCCGA
GAAAGTATCCATCATGGCTGATGCAATGCGGCGGCTGCATACGCTTGATCCGGCTACCTGCCCATTCGAC
CACCAAGCGAAACATCGCATCGAGCGAGCACGTACTCGGATGGAAGCCGGTCTTGTCGATCAGGATGATC
TGGACGAAGAGCATCAGGGGCTCGCGCCAGCCGAACTGTTCGCCAGGCTCAAGGCGCGCATGCCCGACGG
CGAGGATCTCGTCGTGACCCATGGCGATGCCTGCTTGCCGAATATCATGGTGGAAAATGGCCGCTTTTCT
GGATTCATCGACTGTGGCCGGCTGGGTGTGGCGGACCGCTATCAGGACATAGCGTTGGCTACCCGTGATA
TTGCTGAAGAGCTTGGCGGCGAATGGGCTGACCGCTTCCTCGTGCTTTACGGTATCGCCGCTCCCGATTC
GCAGCGCATCGCCTTCTATCGCCTTCTTGACGAGTTCTTCTGAGCGGGACTCTGGGGTTCGAAATGACCG
ACCAAGCGACGCCCAACCTGCCATCACGAGATTTCGATTCCACCGCCGCCTTCTATGAAAGGTTGGGCTT
CGGAATCGTTTTCCGGGACGCCGGCTGGATGATCCTCCAGCGCGGGGATCTCATGCTGGAGTTCTTCGCC
CACCCCAACTTGTTTATTGCAGCTTATAATGGTTACAAATAAAGCAATAGCATCACAAATTTCACAAATA
AAGCATTTTTTTCACTGCATTCTAGTTGTGGTTTGTCCAAACTCATCAATGTATCTTATCATGTCTGTAT
ACCGTCGACCTCTAGCTAGAGCTTGGCGTAATCATGGTCATAGCTGTTTCCTGTGTGAAATTGTTATCCG
CTCACAATTCCACACAACATACGAGCCGGAAGCATAAAGTGTAAAGCCTGGGGTGCCTAATGAGTGAGCT
AACTCACATTAATTGCGTTGCGCTCACTGCCCGCTTTCCAGTCGGGAAACCTGTCGTGCCAGCTGCATTA
ATGAATCGGCCAACGCGCGGGGAGAGGCGGTTTGCGTATTGGGCGCTCTTCCGCTTCCTCGCTCACTGAC
TCGCTGCGCTCGGTCGTTCGGCTGCGGCGAGCGGTATCAGCTCACTCAAAGGCGGTAATACGGTTATCCA
CAGAATCAGGGGATAACGCAGGAAAGAACATGTGAGCAAAAGGCCAGCAAAAGGCCAGGAACCGTAAAAA
GGCCGCGTTGCTGGCGTTTTTCCATAGGCTCCGCCCCCCTGACGAGCATCACAAAAATCGACGCTCAAGT
CAGAGGTGGCGAAACCCGACAGGACTATAAAGATACCAGGCGTTTCCCCCTGGAAGCTCCCTCGTGCGCT
CTCCTGTTCCGACCCTGCCGCTTACCGGATACCTGTCCGCCTTTCTCCCTTCGGGAAGCGTGGCGCTTTC
TCATAGCTCACGCTGTAGGTATCTCAGTTCGGTGTAGGTCGTTCGCTCCAAGCTGGGCTGTGTGCACGAA
CCCCCCGTTCAGCCCGACCGCTGCGCCTTATCCGGTAACTATCGTCTTGAGTCCAACCCGGTAAGACACG
ACTTATCGCCACTGGCAGCAGCCACTGGTAACAGGATTAGCAGAGCGAGGTATGTAGGCGGTGCTACAGA
GTTCTTGAAGTGGTGGCCTAACTACGGCTACACTAGAAGAACAGTATTTGGTATCTGCGCTCTGCTGAAG
CCAGTTACCTTCGGAAAAAGAGTTGGTAGCTCTTGATCCGGCAAACAAACCACCGCTGGTAGCGGTGGTT
TTTTTGTTTGCAAGCAGCAGATTACGCGCAGAAAAAAAGGATCTCAAGAAGATCCTTTGATCTTTTCTAC
GGGGTCTGACGCTCAGTGGAACGAAAACTCACGTTAAGGGATTTTGGTCATGAGATTATCAAAAAGGATC
TTCACCTAGATCCTTTTAAATTAAAAATGAAGTTTTAAATCAATCTAAAGTATATATGAGTAAACTTGGT
CTGACAGTTACCAATGCTTAATCAGTGAGGCACCTATCTCAGCGATCTGTCTATTTCGTTCATCCATAGT
TGCCTGACTCCCCGTCGTGTAGATAACTACGATACGGGAGGGCTTACCATCTGGCCCCAGTGCTGCAATG
ATACCGCGAGACCCACGCTCACCGGCTCCAGATTTATCAGCAATAAACCAGCCAGCCGGAAGGGCCGAGC
GCAGAAGTGGTCCTGCAACTTTATCCGCCTCCATCCAGTCTATTAATTGTTGCCGGGAAGCTAGAGTAAG
TAGTTCGCCAGTTAATAGTTTGCGCAACGTTGTTGCCATTGCTACAGGCATCGTGGTGTCACGCTCGTCG
TTTGGTATGGCTTCATTCAGCTCCGGTTCCCAACGATCAAGGCGAGTTACATGATCCCCCATGTTGTGCA
AAAAAGCGGTTAGCTCCTTCGGTCCTCCGATCGTTGTCAGAAGTAAGTTGGCCGCAGTGTTATCACTCAT
GGTTATGGCAGCACTGCATAATTCTCTTACTGTCATGCCATCCGTAAGATGCTTTTCTGTGACTGGTGAG
TACTCAACCAAGTCATTCTGAGAATAGTGTATGCGGCGACCGAGTTGCTCTTGCCCGGCGTCAATACGGG
ATAATACCGCGCCACATAGCAGAACTTTAAAAGTGCTCATCATTGGAAAACGTTCTTCGGGGCGAAAACT
CTCAAGGATCTTACCGCTGTTGAGATCCAGTTCGATGTAACCCACTCGTGCACCCAACTGATCTTCAGCA
TCTTTTACTTTCACCAGCGTTTCTGGGTGAGCAAAAACAGGAAGGCAAAATGCCGCAAAAAAGGGAATAA
GGGCGACACGGAAATGTTGAATACTCATACTCTTCCTTTTTCAATATTATTGAAGCATTTATCAGGGTTA
TTGTCTCATGAGCGGATACATATTTGAATGTATTTAGAAAAATAAACAAATAGGGGTTCCGCGCACATTT
CCCCGAAAAGTGCCACCTGACGTC
Features (pLannotate 1.2.2; 21 found; start..end, strand, type, name):
     28..80      -  misc_feature   bom (fragment): basis of mobility region from pBR322
    235..614     +  enhancer       CMV enhancer: human cytomegalovirus immediate early enhancer
    615..818     +  promoter       CMV promoter: human cytomegalovirus (CMV) immediate early promoter
    814..847     +  LTR            5' LTR (truncated) (fragment): truncated 5' long terminal repeat (LTR) from HIV-1
    863..881     +  promoter       T7 promoter: promoter for bacteriophage T7 RNA polymerase
    907..924     +  CDS            9xHis (fragment): 9xHis affinity tag
    952..2403    +  CDS            NEDD4L (fragment): NED4L_HUMAN - Also known as KIAA0439, NEDL3. Experimental evidence at protein level: Swiss-Prot protein existence level 1. E3 ubiquitin-protein ligase which accepts ubiquitin from an E2 ubiquitin-conjugating enzyme in the form of a thioester and then directly transfers the ubiquitin to targeted substrates. Inhibits TGF- beta signaling by triggering SMAD2 and TGFBR1 ubiquitination and proteasome-dependent degradation. Promotes ubiquitination and internalization of various plasma membrane channels such as ENaC, SCN2A/Nav1.2, SCN3A/Nav1.3, SCN5A/Nav1.5, SCN9A/Nav1.7, SCN10A/Nav1.8, KCNA3/Kv1.3, K
   2457..2681    +  polyA_signal   bGH poly(A) signal: bovine growth hormone polyadenylation signal
   2685..2706    +  promoter       SV40 promoter (fragment): SV40 enhancer and early promoter
   2727..3155    +  rep_origin     f1 ori (sequence partly withheld): f1 bacteriophage origin of replication; arrow indicates direction of (+) strand synthesis
   3169..3498    +  promoter       SV40 promoter: SV40 enhancer and early promoter
   3565..4356    +  CDS            neo: KKA2_KLEPN - Also known as kan, nptII. Experimental evidence at protein level: Swiss-Prot protein existence level 1. Resistance to kanamycin, neomycin, paromomycin, ribostamycin, butirosin and gentamicin B. From Klebsiella pneumoniae.
   4380..4538    +  CDS            ble (fragment): BLE_KLEPN - Experimental evidence at protein level: Swiss-Prot protein existence level 1. Binding protein with a strong affinity to the bleomycin family of antibiotics. Binds to CL990; an antimitotic-antibiotic compound. From Klebsiella pneumoniae.
   4533..4654    +  polyA_signal   SV40 poly(A) signal: SV40 polyadenylation signal
   4727..4743    -  protein_bind   lac operator: The lac repressor binds to the lac operator to inhibit transcription in E. coli. This inhibition can be relieved by adding lactose or isopropyl-β-D-thiogalactopyranoside (IPTG). lac repressor encoded by lacI
   4751..4781    -  promoter       lac promoter: promoter for the E. coli lac operon
   4796..4817    -  protein_bind   CAP binding site: CAP binding activates transcription in the presence of cAMP. E. coli catabolite activator protein
   4830..4922    -  CDS            lacI (fragment): lac repressor; lacI; The lac repressor binds to the lac operator to inhibit transcription in E. coli. This inhibition can be relieved by adding lactose or isopropyl-β-D-thiogalactopyranoside (IPTG).
   5105..5693    -  rep_origin     ori: high-copy-number ColE1/pMB1/pBR322/pUC origin of replication
   5864..6724    -  CDS            AmpR: β-lactamase; bla; confers resistance to ampicillin, carbenicillin, and related antibiotics
   6725..6829    -  promoter       AmpR promoter: bla
