[The description below was written by a language model from this plasmid's Addgene catalogue record and pLannotate feature annotations shown in this document.]
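Description:
His-Precission-NEDD4L (492-975)_pcDNA3.1(+) is a 6,860 bp mammalian expression plasmid built on the pcDNA3.1 backbone for producing an N-terminally truncated form of the human E3 ubiquitin ligase NEDD4L. It is propagated in E. coli through a ColE1/pUC-type origin with ampicillin selection from the β-lactamase gene and its own promoter. The annotation describes this origin as high-copy, whereas the catalogue lists the plasmid as low copy. An f1 origin is also present, along with small lac promoter/operator and lacI remnants typical of the backbone. For selection in mammalian cells, an SV40 early promoter drives a neomycin/kanamycin phosphotransferase gene terminated by an SV40 polyadenylation signal. The short "ble" and HIV-1 LTR hits in the feature table are fragmentary matches and probably not functional elements.

The expression cassette uses the CMV immediate early enhancer and promoter, followed by a T7 promoter, and ends with the bovine growth hormone polyadenylation signal. The open reading frame starts with a polyhistidine tag (annotated as a partial match to a 9xHis tag). According to the catalogue, this is followed by an HRV 3C (PreScission) protease cleavage site, which the feature table does not annotate separately. The 1,452 bp insert encodes NEDD4L residues 492-975, with residues 1-491 deleted. The record describes this fragment as W3-W4-HECT, that is, the third and fourth WW domains together with the catalytic HECT domain. The tag allows affinity capture of the protein from mammalian cells, and the protease site allows the tag to be removed afterwards. The associated publication concerns how intramolecular interactions in NEDD4L regulate its autoubiquitination and its ubiquitination of the sodium channel NaV1.5.
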