Addgene plasmid #187726: His-Precission-NEDD4L (492-975)_pcDNA3.1(+)
Purpose: Express his-tagged NEDD4L W3-W4-HECT in mammalian cells
Depositing lab: Sandra Gabelli. Depositing organization: Johns Hopkins University and School of Medicine. Publication: NEDD4L intramolecular interactions regulate its auto and substrate Na(V)1.5 ubiquitination. Wright KM, Nathan S, Jiang H, Xia W, Kim H, Chakouri N, Nwafor JN, Fossier L, Srinivasan L, Chen Z, Boronina T, Post J, Paul S, Cole RN, Ben-Johny M, Cole PA, Gabelli SB. J Biol Chem. 2024 Mar;300(3):105715. doi: 10.1016/j.jbc.2024.105715. Epub 2024 Feb 2. PubMed 38309503.
Backbone
  Vector backbone: pcDNA3.1
  Vector type: Mammalian Expression
Growth in bacteria
  Bacterial resistance: Ampicillin, 100 μg/mL
  Growth temperature: 37°C
  Growth strain: DH5alpha
  Copy number: Low Copy
Gene/Insert
  Gene/Insert name: NEDD4L residues 492-975 (alt name: Q96PU5)
  Species: H. sapiens (human)
  Insert size (bp): 1452
  Mutation: deletion of residues 1-491
  Entrez Gene: NEDD4L (a.k.a. NEDD4-2, NEDD4.2, PVNH7, RSP5, hNEDD4-2)
  Tag / fusion protein: His-HRV 3C site (N terminal on insert)
  Cloning method: Restriction Enzyme; 5′ cloning site unknown (unknown if destroyed)
Terms and licenses: Academic/Nonprofit Terms; Industry Terms: Not Available to Industry
How to cite: His-Precission-NEDD4L (492-975)_pcDNA3.1(+) was a gift from Sandra Gabelli (Addgene plasmid # 187726 ; http://n2t.net/addgene:187726 ; RRID:Addgene_187726)
